>Addgene plasmid #100340 | pCMV_mEm_4GS_LF82_353 | addgene full sequence | sequence record 209535 | Addgene NGS Result
GAGTTCGAGCTTGCATGCCTGCAGGTCGTTACATAACTTACGGTAAATGGCCCGCCTGGCTGACCGCCCA
ACGACCCCCGCCCATTGACGTCAATAATGACGTATGTTCCCATAGTAACGCCAATAGGGACTTTCCATTG
ACGTCAATGGGTGGAGTATTTACGGTAAACTGCCCACTTGGCAGTACATCAAGTGTATCATATGCCAAGT
ACGCCCCCTATTGACGTCAATGACGGTAAATGGCCCGCCTGGCATTATGCCCAGTACATGACCTTATGGG
ACTTTCCTACTTGGCAGTACATCTACGTATTAGTCATCGCTATTACCATGGTGATGCGGTTTTGGCAGTA
CATCAATGGGCGTGGATAGCGGTTTGACTCACGGGGATTTCCAAGTCTCCACCCCATTGACGTCAATGGG
AGTTTGTTTTGGCACCAAAATCAACGGGACTTTCCAAAATGTCGTAACAACTCCGCCCCATTGACGCAAA
TGGGCGGTAGGCGTGTACGGTGGGAGGTCTATATAAGCAGAGCTCGTTTAGTGAACCGTCAGATCGCCTG
GAGACGCCATCCACGCTGTTTTGACCTCCATAGAAGACACCGGGACCGATCCAGCCTCCGGACTCTAGAG
GATCCGGTACTAGAGGAACTGAAAAACCAGAAAGTTAACTGGTAAGTTTAGTCTTTTTGTCTTTTATTTC
AGGTCCCGGATCCGGTGGTGGTGCAAATCAAAGAACTGCTCCTCAGTGGATGTTGCCTTTACTTCTAGGC
CTGTACGGAAGTGTTACTTCTGCTCTAAAAGCTGCGGAATTGTACCCGCGGGCCCACCATGGTGAGCAAG
GGCGAGGAGCTGTTCACCGGGGTGGTGCCCATCCTGGTCGAGCTGGACGGCGACGTAAACGGCCACAAGT
TCAGCGTGTCCGGCGAGGGCGAGGGCGATGCCACCTACGGCAAGCTGACCCTGAAGTTCATCTGCACCAC
CGGCAAGCTGCCCGTGCCCTGGCCCACCCTCGTGACCACCTTGACCTACGGCGTGCAGTGCTTCGCCCGC
TACCCCGACCACATGAAGCAGCACGACTTCTTCAAGTCCGCCATGCCCGAAGGCTACGTCCAGGAGCGCA
CCATCTTCTTCAAGGACGACGGCAACTACAAGACCCGCGCCGAGGTGAAGTTCGAGGGCGACACCCTGGT
GAACCGCATCGAGCTGAAGGGCATCGACTTCAAGGAGGACGGCAACATCCTGGGGCACAAGCTGGAGTAC
AACTACAACAGCCACAAGGTCTATATCACCGCCGACAAGCAGAAGAACGGCATCAAGGTGAACTTCAAGA
CCCGCCACAACATCGAGGACGGCAGCGTGCAGCTCGCCGACCACTACCAGCAGAACACCCCCATCGGCGA
CGGCCCCGTGCTGCTGCCCGACAACCACTACCTGAGCACCCAGTCCAAGCTGAGCAAAGACCCCAACGAG
AAGCGCGATCACATGGTCCTGCTGGAGTTCGTGACCGCCGCCGGGATCACTCTCGGCATGGACGAGCTGT
ACAAGCGAATTGGTGGAGGGGGCGGTTCCGGTGGCGGAGGTTCCCGAATTCGTCGACGGAGATCTGATAT
GAATATTAAAGTATCAATAGTTATCCCTACCTTTGGTAGACCTGAGAATCTTCTTAGGGCAATCAGCAGT
GTAATGAGACAAACATATAATAATTTAGAAATTATCGTTGTTGATGATAATGGTAAGGGTAGCGAAAACC
AGATTAAAACGGAAGAATTGCTTAATGACGAAAAGTATAAAGATATAATATACATAGTTTTACCTAATAA
TAAAGGTGGTGGAATTGCTAGGAATTACGGTATAGAAAAAGCAAGCGGTGAAGTTATTACATTTTTGGAT
GATGATGATTATTACTTATGTAATAAAGTTGAAGTCCAGTTACGTCATCTAATAGTTAATAACTTAGATA
TATCTTTGTGCGATATGATTATTGAATCTGATGGTTCATCACGATTCAAACATTCAAAACGTTATTCAAA
TGCTAAAGGAATAAATATAAATGAGTTTTTGATTGATGGTGTAGCTTTTACACCTATGATTATGGTGAGA
AAAAATATACTATTAAGTGCTGGAGGATTTTTAGATACACCACGTTTTCAAGATCATACGCTGATGCTAA
AGTTATTTTTGATTACGGATAAGGTCGGTCATGTTGAAAGTAAATTATTTGTACATTGTTCCAATATGAA
TACAAGAGTTAGTAACTCTCCCAAATCGTTGAAGGGGTTTCTAATACGACACAGATTAGAAAACTATGTG
ATGAAGAACCAAAGGAATATAGTAGAGCAAGTTAAATTCAATCAATGCGCACAAGTATCTCCTTTCCTTT
ATAAAAGAAGGGGTTACAATAAATATGTTTCCTTCATGATCTGGTCTTTAAATTATAATCTTAGTGTAAA
AAATGTATTATTAACATTTGCGAGGGTTTTAAAAATATCATGCTTAGCAATATTCAAAGATTGAATCGGT
ACCCTCGAGAAGCTTGCGGCCGCGGGGATCCAGACATGATAAGATACATTGATGAGTTTGGACAAACCAC
AACTAGAATGCAGTGAAAAAAATGCTTTATTTGTGAAATTTGTGATGCTATTGCTTTATTTGTAACCATT
ATAAGCTGCAATAAACAAGTTAACAACAACAATTGCATTCATTTTATGTTTCAGGTTCAGGGGGAGGTGT
GGGAGGTTTTTTCGGATCCTCTAGAGTCGATCTGCAGGCATGCTAGCTTGGCGTAATCATGGTCATAGCT
GTTTCCTGTGTGAAATTGTTATCCGCTCACAATTCCACACAACATACGAGCCGGAAGCATAAAGTGTAAA
GCCTGGGGTGCCTAATGAGTGAGCTAACTCACATTAATTGCGTTGCGCTCACTGCCCGCTTTCCAGTCGG
GAAACCTGTCGTGCCAGCTGCATTAATGAATCGGCCAACGCGCGGGGAGAGGCGGTTTGCGTATTGGGCG
CTCTTCCGCTTCCTCGCTCACTGACTCGCTGCGCTCGGTCGTTCGGCTGCGGCGAGCGGTATCAGCTCAC
TCAAAGGCGGTAATACGGTTATCCACAGAATCAGGGGATAACGCAGGAAAGAACATGTGAGCAAAAGGCC
AGCAAAAGGCCAGGAACCGTAAAAAGGCCGCGTTGCTGGCGTTTTTCCATAGGCTCCGCCCCCCTGACGA
GCATCACAAAAATCGACGCTCAAGTCAGAGGTGGCGAAACCCGACAGGACTATAAAGATACCAGGCGTTT
CCCCCTGGAAGCTCCCTCGTGCGCTCTCCTGTTCCGACCCTGCCGCTTACCGGATACCTGTCCGCCTTTC
TCCCTTCGGGAAGCGTGGCGCTTTCTCATAGCTCACGCTGTAGGTATCTCAGTTCGGTGTAGGTCGTTCG
CTCCAAGCTGGGCTGTGTGCACGAACCCCCCGTTCAGCCCGACCGCTGCGCCTTATCCGGTAACTATCGT
CTTGAGTCCAACCCGGTAAGACACGACTTATCGCCACTGGCAGCAGCCACTGGTAACAGGATTAGCAGAG
CGAGGTATGTAGGCGGTGCTACAGAGTTCTTGAAGTGGTGGCCTAACTACGGCTACACTAGAAGAACAGT
ATTTGGTATCTGCGCTCTGCTGAAGCCAGTTACCTTCGGAAAAAGAGTTGGTAGCTCTTGATCCGGCAAA
CAAACCACCGCTGGTAGCGGTGGTTTTTTTGTTTGCAAGCAGCAGATTACGCGCAGAAAAAAAGGATCTC
AAGAAGATCCTTTGATCTTTTCTACGGGGTCTGACGCTCAGTGGAACGAAAACTCACGTTAAGGGATTTT
GGTCATGAGATTATCAAAAAGGATCTTCACCTAGATCCTTTTAAATTAAAAATGAAGTTTTAAATCAATC
TAAAGTATATATGAGTAAACTTGGTCTGACAGTTACCAATGCTTAATCAGTGAGGCACCTATCTCAGCGA
TCTGTCTATTTCGTTCATCCATAGTTGCCTGACTCCCCGTCGTGTAGATAACTACGATACGGGAGGGCTT
ACCATCTGGCCCCAGTGCTGCAATGATACCGCGAGACCCACGCTCACCGGCTCCAGATTTATCAGCAATA
AACCAGCCAGCCGGAAGGGCCGAGCGCAGAAGTGGTCCTGCAACTTTATCCGCCTCCATCCAGTCTATTA
ATTGTTGCCGGGAAGCTAGAGTAAGTAGTTCGCCAGTTAATAGTTTGCGCAACGTTGTTGCCATTGCTAC
AGGCATCGTGGTGTCACGCTCGTCGTTTGGTATGGCTTCATTCAGCTCCGGTTCCCAACGATCAAGGCGA
GTTACATGATCCCCCATGTTGTGCAAAAAAGCGGTTAGCTCCTTCGGTCCTCCGATCGTTGTCAGAAGTA
AGTTGGCCGCAGTGTTATCACTCATGGTTATGGCAGCACTGCATAATTCTCTTACTGTCATGCCATCCGT
AAGATGCTTTTCTGTGACTGGTGAGTACTCAACCAAGTCATTCTGAGAATAGTGTATGCGGCGACCGAGT
TGCTCTTGCCCGGCGTCAATACGGGATAATACCGCGCCACATAGCAGAACTTTAAAAGTGCTCATCATTG
GAAAACGTTCTTCGGGGCGAAAACTCTCAAGGATCTTACCGCTGTTGAGATCCAGTTCGATGTAACCCAC
TCGTGCACCCAACTGATCTTCAGCATCTTTTACTTTCACCAGCGTTTCTGGGTGAGCAAAAACAGGAAGG
CAAAATGCCGCAAAAAAGGGAATAAGGGCGACACGGAAATGTTGAATACTCATACTCTTCCTTTTTCAAT
ATTATTGAAGCATTTATCAGGGTTATTGTCTCATGAGCGGATACATATTTGAATGTATTTAGAAAAATAA
ACAAATAGGGGTTCCGCGCACATTTCCCCGAAAAGTGCCACCTGACGTCTAAGAAACCATTATTATCATG
ACATTAACCTATAAAAATAGGCGTATCACGAGGCCCTTTCGTCTCGCGCGTTTCGGTGATGACGGTGAAA
ACCTCTGACACATGCAGCTCCCGGAGACGGTCACAGCTTGTCTGTAAGCGGATGCCGGGAGCAGACAAGC
CCGTCAGGGCGCGTCAGCGGGTGTTGGCGGGTGTCGGGGCTGGCTTAACTATGCGGCATCAGAGCAGATT
GTACTGAGAGTGCACCATATGCGGTGTGAAATACCGCACAGATGCGTAAGGAGAAAATACCGCATCAGGC
GCCATTCGCCATTCAGGCTGCGCAACTGTTGGGAAGGGCGATCGGTGCGGGCCTCTTCGCTATTACGCCA
GCTGGCGAAAGGGGGATGTGCTGCAAGGCGATTAAGTTGGGTAACGCCAGGGTTTTCCCAGTCACGACGT
TGTAAAACGACGGCCAGT
Features (pLannotate 1.2.2; 16 found; start..end, strand, type, name):
      8..28      -  misc_feature   MCS (fragment): pUC18/19 multiple cloning site
     27..330     +  enhancer       CMV enhancer: human cytomegalovirus immediate early enhancer
    331..534     +  promoter       CMV promoter: human cytomegalovirus (CMV) immediate early promoter
    672..768     +  intron         SV40 intron: modified SV40 intron with splice donor and acceptor sites
    829..1545    +  CDS            mEmerald: mEmerald is a basic (constitutively fluorescent) green fluorescent protein published in 1998, derived from Aequorea victoria. It is reported to be a very rapidly-maturing monomer with moderate acid sensitivity.
   2547..2681    -  polyA_signal   SV40 poly(A) signal: SV40 polyadenylation signal
   2816..2832    -  protein_bind   lac operator: The lac repressor binds to the lac operator to inhibit transcription in E. coli. This inhibition can be relieved by adding lactose or isopropyl-β-D-thiogalactopyranoside (IPTG). lac repressor encoded by lacI
   2840..2870    -  promoter       lac promoter: promoter for the E. coli lac operon
   2885..2906    -  protein_bind   CAP binding site: CAP binding activates transcription in the presence of cAMP. E. coli catabolite activator protein
   2919..3011    -  CDS            lacI (fragment): lac repressor; lacI; The lac repressor binds to the lac operator to inhibit transcription in E. coli. This inhibition can be relieved by adding lactose or isopropyl-β-D-thiogalactopyranoside (IPTG).
   3194..3782    -  rep_origin     ori: high-copy-number ColE1/pMB1/pBR322/pUC origin of replication
   3953..4813    -  CDS            AmpR: β-lactamase; bla; confers resistance to ampicillin, carbenicillin, and related antibiotics
   4814..4918    -  promoter       AmpR promoter: bla
   5013..5048    +  CDS            rop (fragment): Rop protein, which maintains plasmids at low copy number; rop
   5150..5249    +  misc_feature   bom (fragment): basis of mobility region from pBR322
   5255..2       -  CDS            lacZα (fragment) (across the origin): LacZα fragment of β-galactosidase; lacZ fragment
