[The description below was written by a language model from this plasmid's Addgene catalogue record and pLannotate feature annotations shown in this document.]
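Description:
pCMV_mEm_4GS_LF82_353 is a mammalian expression plasmid built on a pCMV backbone that produces an Escherichia coli LF82 open reading frame, LF82_353, as a fusion to the green fluorescent protein mEmerald. It is propagated in E. coli as a high-copy plasmid through a ColE1/pUC-type origin of replication and selected with ampicillin via the β-lactamase (AmpR) gene and its own promoter. The annotated sequence (5,408 nt, consistent with the stated backbone plus a 906 bp insert) also carries leftover cloning-vector fragments, including pieces of lacZα, lacI, rop and bom along with a lac promoter/operator region, which appear to be backbone remnants with no role in the mammalian expression unit. No mammalian selection marker is annotated.

The expression cassette consists of the human cytomegalovirus immediate-early enhancer and promoter, followed by a modified SV40 intron with splice donor and acceptor sites, which generally improves transcript processing and expression. The mEmerald coding sequence comes next, and an SV40 polyadenylation signal lies downstream. The bacterial coding sequence itself is not annotated by the feature software, but the gap between mEmerald and the poly(A) signal accommodates it. The tag is recorded as N-terminal and backbone-encoded, and the "4GS" in the name suggests a glycine-serine linker between the two parts, although the record does not describe it. The insert was introduced by ligation-independent cloning. The plasmid belongs to a collection used for an imaging screen in which candidate bacterial effectors were expressed exogenously in HeLa cells, with the fluorescent tag marking the expressing cells and the localisation of the fusion protein.
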