Addgene plasmid #100340: pCMV_mEm_4GS_LF82_353
Purpose: Mammalian expression of E. coli LF82_353 CDS fused to mEmerald
Depositing lab: Alan Huett. Depositing organization: University of Nottingham. Publication: A multi-phenotypic imaging screen to identify bacterial effectors by exogenous expression in a HeLa cell line. Collins A, Huett A. Sci Data. 2018 May 15;5:180081. doi: 10.1038/sdata.2018.81. PubMed 29762554.
Backbone
  Vector backbone: pCMV
  Backbone size w/o insert (bp): 4502
  Vector type: Mammalian Expression
Growth in bacteria
  Bacterial resistance: Ampicillin, 100 μg/mL
  Growth temperature: 37°C
  Growth strain: XL1 Blue
  Copy number: High Copy
Gene/Insert
  Gene/Insert name: LF82_353
  Insert size (bp): 906
  Promoter: CMV
  Tag / fusion protein: mEmerald (N terminal on backbone)
  Cloning method: Ligation Independent Cloning
  Sequencing primers: 5′ ACTTCTGCTCTAAAAGCTGCGG; 3′ CACTGCATTCTAGTTGTGGTTTGTC
Terms and licenses: Academic/Nonprofit Terms; Industry Terms: Not Available to Industry
How to cite: pCMV_mEm_4GS_LF82_353 was a gift from Alan Huett (Addgene plasmid # 100340 ; http://n2t.net/addgene:100340 ; RRID:Addgene_100340)
